Addgene plasmid #192045: pFN-HaloTag-TalinR8-SpyTag
Purpose: Plasmid expresses human talin R8 domain flanked between a HaloTag and a SpyTag
Depositing lab: Ionel Popa. Depositing organization: University of Wisconsin, Milwaukee. Publication: Mechanical regulation of talin through binding and history-dependent unfolding. Dahal N, Sharma S, Phan B, Eis A, Popa I. Sci Adv. 2022 Jul 15;8(28):eabl7719. doi: 10.1126/sciadv.abl7719. Epub 2022 Jul 15. PubMed 35857491.
Backbone
  Vector backbone: Talin R8
  Vector type: Bacterial Expression
Growth in bacteria
  Bacterial resistance: Ampicillin, 100 μg/mL
  Growth temperature: 37°C
  Growth strain: DH5alpha
  Copy number: High Copy
Gene/Insert
  Gene/Insert name: TLN1
  Species: H. sapiens (human)
  Entrez Gene: TLN1 (a.k.a. ILWEQ, TLN, talin-1)
  Tag / fusion protein: HaloTag (N terminal on insert); SpyTag (C terminal on insert)
  Cloning method: TOPO Cloning
  Sequencing primers: 5′ unknown
Terms and licenses: Academic/Nonprofit Terms; Industry Terms: Not Available to Industry
How to cite: pFN-HaloTag-TalinR8-SpyTag was a gift from Ionel Popa (Addgene plasmid # 192045 ; http://n2t.net/addgene:192045 ; RRID:Addgene_192045)
