[The description below was written by a language model from this plasmid's Addgene catalogue record and pLannotate feature annotations shown in this document.]
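Description:
pFN-HaloTag-TalinR8-SpyTag is a 4,475 bp bacterial expression plasmid that produces the R8 domain of human talin-1 (TLN1) flanked by an N-terminal HaloTag and a C-terminal SpyTag. The catalogue lists the backbone only as "Talin R8", so the parental vector is not stated. The feature table shows a high-copy ColE1/pUC-type origin, a β-lactamase gene with its own promoter for ampicillin selection, and a ColE1 cer site that helps resolve plasmid multimers into monomers. rrnB T1 and T2 terminators lie upstream of the expression cassette, where they would insulate it from read-through transcription.

Expression is driven by a T7 promoter and ended by a T7 terminator, so the plasmid needs a host that supplies T7 RNA polymerase. The open reading frame begins with HaloTag, a modified dehalogenase that bonds covalently to chloroalkane ligands. This is followed by a TEV protease cleavage site, the annotated TLN1 fragment of about 390 bp, and a 6xHis tag for metal-affinity purification. The SpyTag named in the catalogue entry was not picked up by the automated annotation. It may lie in the short unannotated stretch between the talin fragment and the His tag, but the table does not confirm this. The small fragments annotated as SET1, tnpA, the pUC multiple cloning site and a partial AmpR promoter appear to be backbone remnants rather than functional parts.

With a covalent attachment handle at each end (HaloTag to chloroalkane surfaces, SpyTag to SpyCatcher), the protein can be tethered at both termini. This fits the associated study of mechanical regulation of talin through binding and history-dependent unfolding.
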