Features (pLannotate 1.2.2; 17 found; start..end, strand, type, name):
    163..278     +  ncRNA          5S rRNA: Accession: RF00001 - 5S ribosomal RNA
    282..368     +  terminator     rrnB T1 terminator: Escherichia coli rrnB; transcription terminator T1 from the E. coli rrnB gene
    460..487     +  terminator     rrnB T2 terminator: transcription terminator T2 from the E. coli rrnB gene
    506..549     +  promoter       AmpR promoter (fragment): bla
    569..587     +  promoter       T7 promoter: promoter for bacteriophage T7 RNA polymerase
    618..1508    +  CDS            HaloTag®: modified bacterial dehalogenase that forms covalent bonds with chloroalkane derivatives
   1521..1541    +  CDS            TEV site: tobacco etch virus (TEV) protease recognition and cleavage site
   1563..1952    +  CDS            TLN1 (fragment): TLN1_HUMAN - Also known as KIAA1027, TLN. Experimental evidence at protein level: Swiss-Prot protein existence level 1. Probably involved in connections of major cytoskeletal structures to the plasma membrane. High molecular weight cytoskeletal protein concentrated at regions of cell-substratum contact and, in lymphocytes, at cell-cell contacts (By similarity). From Homo sapiens (Human).
   2013..2030    +  CDS            6xHis: 6xHis affinity tag
   2044..2077    +  misc_feature   MCS (fragment): pUC18/19 multiple cloning site
   2084..2133    +  CDS            SET1 (fragment): solubility-enhancement tag derived from T7 phage gene 10B
   2141..2188    +  terminator     T7 terminator: transcription terminator for bacteriophage T7 RNA polymerase
   2198..2374    -  CDS            tnpA (fragment): TN5P_ECOLX - Also known as tnp. Experimental evidence at protein level: Swiss-Prot protein existence level 1. Mediates transposition of transposon Tn5 by a 'cut and paste' mechanism. First, the monomeric transposase binds the 19 bp inverted DNA repeats flanking the transposon. Then, dimerization of the DNA- bound transposase creates a synaptic DNA complex. After nicking of the first DNA strand, excision of the transposon proceeds through a series of intermediates. The transposase then mediates the insertion of the transposon at a new site by strand transfer. The activity of the wild- type tran
   2417..2521    +  promoter       AmpR promoter: bla
   2522..3382    +  CDS            AmpR: β-lactamase; bla; confers resistance to ampicillin, carbenicillin, and related antibiotics
   3540..4128    -  rep_origin     ori: high-copy-number ColE1/pMB1/pBR322/pUC origin of replication
   4244..52      +  misc_feature   cer region (across the origin): ColE1-derived recombination site that helps to maintain plasmids as monomers
>Addgene plasmid #192045 | pFN-HaloTag-TalinR8-SpyTag | addgene full sequence | sequence record 375053 | Addgene NGS Result
CAATTAAGGGATTATGGTAAATCCACTTACTGTCTGCCCTCGTAGCCATCGAGATAAACCGCAGTACTCC
GGCCACGATGCGTCCGGCGTAGAGGATCGAGATCTTTTCAGCCTGATACAGATTAAATCAGAACGCAGAA
GCGGTCTGATAAAACAGAATTTGCCTGGCGGCAGTAGCGCGGTGGTCCCACCTGACCCCATGCCGAACTC
AGAAGTGAAACGCCGTAGCGCCGATGGTAGTGTGGGGTCTCCCCATGCGAGAGTAGGGAACTGCCAGGCA
TCAAATAAAACGAAAGGCTCAGTCGAAAGACTGGGCCTTTCGTTTTATCTGTTGTTTGTCGGTGAACGCT
CTCCTGAGTAGGACAAATCCGCCGGGAGCGGATTTGAACGTTGCGAAGCAACGGCCCGGAGGGTGGCGGG
CAGGACGCCCGCCATAAACTGCCAGGCATCAAATTAAGCAGAAGGCCATCCTGACGGATGGCCTTTTTGC
GTTTCTACAAACTCTTTTGTTTATTTTTCTAAATACATTCAAATATGTATCCGCTCATGGATCTCGATCC
CGCGAAATTAATACGACTCACTATAGGGTATTTTAACTTTACTAAGGAGAATTCATCATGGCAGAAATCG
GTACTGGCTTTCCATTCGACCCCCATTATGTGGAAGTCCTGGGCGAGCGCATGCACTACGTCGATGTTGG
TCCGCGCGATGGCACCCCTGTGCTGTTCCTGCACGGTAACCCGACCTCCTCCTACGTGTGGCGCAACATC
ATCCCGCATGTTGCACCGACCCATCGCTGCATTGCTCCAGACCTGATCGGTATGGGCAAATCCGACAAAC
CAGACCTGGGTTATTTCTTCGACGACCACGTCCGCTTCATGGATGCCTTCATCGAAGCCCTGGGTCTGGA
AGAGGTCGTCCTGGTCATTCACGACTGGGGCTCCGCTCTGGGTTTCCACTGGGCCAAGCGCAATCCAGAG
CGCGTCAAAGGTATTGCATTTATGGAGTTCATCCGCCCTATCCCGACCTGGGACGAATGGCCAGAATTTG
CCCGCGAGACCTTCCAGGCCTTCCGCACCACCGACGTCGGCCGCAAGCTGATCATCGATCAGAACGTTTT
TATCGAGGGTACGCTGCCGATGGGTGTCGTCCGCCCGCTGACTGAAGTCGAGATGGACCATTACCGCGAG
CCGTTCCTGAATCCTGTTGACCGCGAGCCACTGTGGCGCTTCCCAAACGAGCTGCCAATCGCCGGTGAGC
CAGCGAACATCGTCGCGCTGGTCGAAGAATACATGGACTGGCTGCACCAGTCCCCTGTCCCGAAGCTGCT
GTTCTGGGGCACCCCAGGCGTTCTGATCCCACCGGCCGAAGCCGCTCGCCTGGCCAAAAGCCTGCCTAAC
TGCAAGGCTGTGGACATCGGCCCGGGTCTGAATCTGCTGCAAGAAGACAACCCGGACCTGATCGGCAGCG
AGATCGCGCGCTGGCTGTCGACGCTCGAGATTTCCGGCGAGCCAACCACTGAGGATCTGTACTTTCAGAG
CGATAACGCGATCGCCGGATCCGCCGGTCAACAGGGTCTGGTTGAACCGACCCAGTTTGCCCGCGCCAAT
CAGGCCATCCAGATGGCATGCCAGAGCTTAGGTGAGCCGGGTTGCACCCAGGCCCAGGTTCTGAGCGCCG
CAACCATTGTTGCCAAACATACCAGCGCCCTGTGTAATAGCTGCCGCCTGGCAAGCGCCCGTACCACAAA
TCCGACCGCCAAACGCCAGTTCGTGCAGAGCGCCAAAGAAGTGGCCAATAGCACAGCCAACCTGGTTAAA
ACCATCAAGGCCCTGGACGGTGCATTTACCGAGGAAAATCGCGCACAGTGTCGCGCAGCAACAGCCCCGC
TGCTGGAAGCAGTTGACAACCTGAGCGCCTTCGCCAGCAATCCTGAGTTTAGCAGCATTCCGAGATCCGC
CCACATCGTGATGGTGGACGCCTACAAGCCGACGAAGGGGGGTTGTAGATCCCACCATCACCATCACCAT
TGCTAAGGTACCAGATCCTCTAGAGTCGACCTGCAGGCATGCAAGCTGATCCGGCTGCTAACAAAGCCCG
AAAGGAAGCTGAGTTGGCTGCTGCCACCGCTGAGCAATAACTAGCATAACCCCTTGGGGCCTCTAAACGG
GTCTTGAGGGGTTTTTTGCTGAAAGGAGGAACTATATCCGGTTCGCTTGCTGTCCATAAAACCGCCCAGT
CTAGCTATCGCCATGTAAGCCCACTGCAAGCTACCTGCTTTCTCTTTGCGCTTGCGTTTTCCCTTGTCCA
GATAGCCCAGTAGCTGACATTCATCCGGGGTCAGCACCGTTTCTGCGGACTGGCTTTCTACGTAATGGTT
TCTTAGACGTCAGGTGGCACTTTTCGGGGAAATGTGCGCGGAACCCCTATTTGTTTATTTTTCTAAATAC
ATTCAAATATGTATCCGCTCATGAGACAATAACCCTGATAAATGCTTCAATAATATTGAAAAAGGAAGAG
TATGAGTATTCAACATTTCCGTGTCGCCCTTATTCCCTTTTTTGCGGCATTTTGCCTTCCTGTTTTTGCT
CACCCAGAAACGCTGGTGAAAGTAAAAGATGCTGAAGATCAGTTGGGTGCACGAGTGGGTTACATCGAAC
TGGATCTCAACAGCGGTAAGATCCTTGAGAGTTTTCGCCCCGAAGAACGTTTTCCAATGATGAGCACTTT
CAAAGTTCTGCTATGTGGCGCGGTATTATCCCGTATTGACGCCGGGCAAGAGCAACTCGGTCGCCGCATA
CACTATTCTCAGAATGACTTGGTTGAGTACTCACCAGTCACAGAAAAGCATCTTACGGATGGCATGACAG
TAAGAGAATTATGCAGTGCTGCCATAACCATGAGTGATAACACTGCGGCCAACTTACTTCTGACAACTAT
CGGAGGACCGAAGGAGCTAACCGCTTTTTTGCACAACATGGGGGATCATGTAACTCGCCTTGATCGTTGG
GAACCGGAGCTGAATGAAGCCATACCAAACGACGAGCGTGACACCACGATGCCTGTAGCAATGGCAACAA
CGTTGCGCAAACTATTAACTGGCGAACTACTTACTCTAGCTTCCCGGCAACAATTAATAGACTGGATGGA
GGCGGATAAAGTTGCAGGACCACTTCTGCGCTCGGCCCTTCCGGCTGGCTGGTTTATTGCTGATAAATCT
GGAGCCGGTGAGCGTGGGTCTCGCGGTATCATTGCAGCACTGGGGCCAGATGGTAAGCCCTCCCGTATCG
TAGTTATCTACACGACGGGGAGTCAGGCAACTATGGATGAACGAAATAGACAGATCGCTGAGATAGGTGC
CTCACTGATTAAGCATTGGTAATTCGAAATGACCGACCAAGCGACGCCCAACCGGTATCAGCTCACTCAA
AGGCGGTAATACGGTTATCCACAGAATCAGGGGATAACGCAGGAAAGAACATGTGAGCAAAAGGCCAGCA
AAAGGCCAGGAACCGTAAAAAGGCCGCGTTGCTGGCGTTTTTCCATAGGCTCCGCCCCCCTGACGAGCAT
CACAAAAATCGACGCTCAAGTCAGAGGTGGCGAAACCCGACAGGACTATAAAGATACCAGGCGTTTCCCC
CTGGAAGCTCCCTCGTGCGCTCTCCTGTTCCGACCCTGCCGCTTACCGGATACCTGTCCGCCTTTCTCCC
TTCGGGAAGCGTGGCGCTTTCTCATAGCTCACGCTGTAGGTATCTCAGTTCGGTGTAGGTCGTTCGCTCC
AAGCTGGGCTGTGTGCACGAACCCCCCGTTCAGCCCGACCGCTGCGCCTTATCCGGTAACTATCGTCTTG
AGTCCAACCCGGTAAGACACGACTTATCGCCACTGGCAGCAGCCACTGGTAACAGGATTAGCAGAGCGAG
GTATGTAGGCGGTGCTACAGAGTTCTTGAAGTGGTGGCCTAACTACGGCTACACTAGAAGGACAGTATTT
GGTATCTGCGCTCTGCTGAAGCCAGTTACCTTCGGAAAAAGAGTTGGTAGCTCTTGATCCGGCAAACAAA
CCACCGCTGGTAGCGGTGGTTTTTTTGTTTGCAAGCAGCAGATTACGCGCAGAAAAAAAGGATTTCAAGA
AGATCCTTTGATCTTTTCTACGGGGTCTGACGCTCAGTGGAACGAAAACTCACGTTAAGGGATTTTGGTC
ATGAGATTATCAAAAAGGATCTTCACCTAGATCCTTTTATAGTCCGGAAATACAGGAACGCACGCTGGAT
GGCCCTTCGCTGGGATGGTGAAACCATGAAAAATGGCAGCTTCAGTGGATTAAGTGGGGGTAATGTGGCC
TGTACCCTCTGGTTGCATAGGTATTCATACGGTTAAAATTTATCAGGCGCGATTGCGGCAGTTTTTCGGG
TGGTTTGTTGCCATTTTTACCTGTCTGCTGCCGTGATCGCGCTGAACGCGTTTTAGCGGTGCGTA
