>Addgene plasmid #192045 | pFN-HaloTag-TalinR8-SpyTag | depositor partial sequence | sequence record 372196 | expressed protein part excluding HaloTag
AGCGATAACGCGATCGCCGGATCCGCCGGTCAACAGGGTCTGGTTGAACCGACCCAGTTTGCCCGCGCCA
ATCAGGCCATCCAGATGGCATGCCAGAGCTTAGGTGAGCCGGGTTGCACCCAGGCCCAGGTTCTGAGCGC
CGCAACCATTGTTGCCAAACATACCAGCGCCCTGTGTAATAGCTGCCGCCTGGCAAGCGCCCGTACCACA
AATCCGACCGCCAAACGCCAGTTCGTGCAGAGCGCCAAAGAAGTGGCCAATAGCACAGCCAACCTGGTTA
AAACCATCAAGGCCCTGGACGGTGCATTTACCGAGGAAAATCGCGCACAGTGTCGCGCAGCAACAGCCCC
GCTGCTGGAAGCAGTTGACAACCTGAGCGCCTTCGCCAGCAATCCTGAGTTTAGCAGCATTCCGAGATCC
GCCCACATCGTGATGGTGGACGCCTACAAGCCGACGAAGGGGGGTTGTAGATCCCACCATCACCATCACC
ATTGCTAAGGTACCAGAT
